Addgene plasmid #61179: pCMB-TGNVHAr
Purpose: Fluorescent reporter for trans-Golgi network AtVHA-a1-mCherry expressed under MtBCP1 promoter
Depositing lab: Maria Harrison. Depositing organization: Boyce Thompson Institute for Plant Research, Inc. Publication: A set of fluorescent protein-based markers expressed from constitutive and arbuscular mycorrhiza-inducible promoters to label organelles, membranes and cytoskeletal elements in Medicago truncatula. Ivanov S, Harrison MJ. Plant J. 2014 Oct 20. doi: 10.1111/tpj.12706. PubMed 25329881.
Backbone
  Vector backbone: pK7m34GW
  Vector type: Plant Expression
  Selectable markers: Kanamycin
Growth in bacteria
  Bacterial resistance: Spectinomycin, 50 μg/mL
  Growth temperature: 37°C
  Growth strain: DH5alpha
  Copy number: High Copy
Gene/Insert
  Gene/Insert name: AtVHA-a1
  Insert size (bp): 2451
  Promoter: MtBCP1
  Tag / fusion protein: mCherry
  Cloning method: Gateway Cloning
  Sequencing primers: 5′ ATGGAGGAATTCTTAGATAAGTTGC; 3′ GATTAAAGCGAAAGAGAAAGGCTTG
Terms and licenses: Academic/Nonprofit Terms; Industry Terms: Not Available to Industry
How to cite: pCMB-TGNVHAr was a gift from Maria Harrison (Addgene plasmid # 61179 ; http://n2t.net/addgene:61179 ; RRID:Addgene_61179)
