[The description below was written by a language model from this plasmid's Addgene catalogue record and pLannotate feature annotations shown in this document.]
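Description:
pCMB-TGNVHAr is a plant expression binary vector built on the pK7m34GW MultiSite Gateway destination backbone, intended for Agrobacterium-mediated delivery of a T-DNA into plant cells. The backbone carries a high-copy ColE1/pUC-type origin with a bom site for propagation in E. coli, and the pVS1 oriV together with the RepA and StaA functions for replication and stable maintenance in Agrobacterium. Bacterial selection is by spectinomycin through the aadA (SmR) gene. Small gene fragments annotated nearby (gentamycin acetyltransferase, an integrase, rop, lacZα) appear to be backbone remnants rather than functional parts.

Between the nopaline-type right and left T-DNA border repeats lie two cassettes. The first is the reporter, assembled by Gateway recombination. The segment between attB4 and attB1, which is unannotated in the feature table, sits where the MtBCP1 promoter named in the record would be expected. It is followed by the 2,451 bp Arabidopsis thaliana VHA-a1 coding sequence, a subunit of the vacuolar-type proton ATPase. Across attB2 comes mCherry, positioned to give a C-terminal red fluorescent fusion, and the unit ends with a CaMV polyadenylation signal. The second cassette is a NOS promoter–nptII (neo)–NOS terminator unit, providing kanamycin selection of transformed plant tissue.

According to the record, the VHA-a1–mCherry fusion serves as a fluorescent marker for the trans-Golgi network. The plasmid belongs to a set of organelle, membrane and cytoskeleton markers developed for Medicago truncatula that use either constitutive or arbuscular mycorrhiza-inducible promoters. It is therefore suited to live-cell imaging of the trans-Golgi network in Medicago tissue where the MtBCP1 promoter is active.
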