Features (pLannotate 1.2.2; 22 found; start..end, strand, type, name):
    227..283     +  CDS            GmR (fragment): gentamycin acetyltransferase; aacC1; confers resistance to gentamycin
    294..1081    +  CDS            SmR (fragment): aminoglycoside adenylyltransferase (Murphy, 1985); aadA; confers resistance to spectinomycin and streptomycin
   1325..1913    +  rep_origin     ori: high-copy-number ColE1/pMB1/pBR322/pUC origin of replication
   2099..2239    -  misc_feature   bom: basis of mobility region from pBR322
   2341..2380    -  CDS            rop (fragment): Rop protein, which maintains plasmids at low copy number; rop
   2583..2777    -  rep_origin     pVS1 oriV: origin of replication for the Pseudomonas plasmid pVS1 (Heeb et al., 2000)
   2843..3911    -  CDS            pVS1 RepA (fragment): replication protein from the Pseudomonas plasmid pVS1 (Heeb et al., 2000)
   4344..4973    -  CDS            pVS1 StaA: stability protein from the Pseudomonas plasmid pVS1 (Heeb et al., 2000)
   5533..5934    -  CDS            Y4CG_SINFN (fragment): Protein inferred from homology: Swiss-Prot protein existence level 3. From Sinorhizobium fredii (strain NBRC 101917 / NGR234).
   6273..6297    -  misc_feature   RB T-DNA repeat: right border repeat from nopaline C58 T-DNA
   6422..6442    +  protein_bind   attB4: mutant version of attB; core recombination site for the Gateway® BP reaction BP Clonase™
   7625..7645    +  protein_bind   attB1: mutant version of attB; core recombination site for the Gateway® BP reaction BP Clonase™
   7651..10101   +  CDS            VHA-a1: VHAA1_ARATH - Experimental evidence at transcript level: Swiss-Prot protein existence level 2. Essential component of the vacuolar proton pump (V-ATPase), a multimeric enzyme that catalyzes the translocation of protons across the membranes. Required for assembly and activity of the V-ATPase. Required during cell expansion. From Arabidopsis thaliana (Mouse-ear cress).
  10106..10126   -  protein_bind   attB2: mutant version of attB; core recombination site for the Gateway® BP reaction BP Clonase™
  10129..10836   +  CDS            mCherry: mCherry is a basic (constitutively fluorescent) red fluorescent protein published in 2004, derived from Discosoma sp.. It is reported to be a very rapidly-maturing monomer with low acid sensitivity.
  10865..10905   +  CDS            lacZα (fragment): LacZα fragment of β-galactosidase; lacZ fragment
  11004..11163   +  polyA_signal   CaMV poly(A) signal (fragment): cauliflower mosaic virus polyadenylation signal
  11280..11459   +  promoter       NOS promoter: nopaline synthase promoter
  11493..12284   +  CDS            neo: KKA2_KLEPN - Also known as kan, nptII. Experimental evidence at protein level: Swiss-Prot protein existence level 1. Resistance to kanamycin, neomycin, paromomycin, ribostamycin, butirosin and gentamicin B. From Klebsiella pneumoniae.
  12327..12579   +  terminator     NOS terminator: nopaline synthase terminator and poly(A) signal
  12672..12696   -  misc_feature   LB T-DNA repeat: left border repeat from nopaline C58 T-DNA
  12934..137     -  CDS            int (fragment) (across the origin): INT2_ECOLX - Protein inferred from homology: Swiss-Prot protein existence level 3. Putative integrase believed to be involved in the insertion of antibiotic resistance genes into plasmids and transposons. From Escherichia coli.
>Addgene plasmid #61179 | pCMB-TGNVHAr | depositor full sequence | sequence record 100480 | pCMB-TGNVHAr sequence 12934 bps
ATTCGGGCACGAACCCAGTGGACATAAGCCTCGTTCGGTTCGTAAGCTGTAATGCAAGTAGCGTAACTGC
CGTCACGCAACTGGTCCAGAACCTTGACCGAACGCAGCGGTGGTAACGGCGCAGTGGCGGTTTTCATGGC
TTCTTGTTATGACATGTTTTTTTGGGGTACAGTCTATGCCTCGGGCATCCAAGCAGCAAGCGCGTTACGC
CGTGGGTCGATGTTTGATGTTATGGAGCAGCAACGATGTTACGCAGCAGGGCAGTCGCCCTAAAACAAAG
TTAAACATCATGGGGGAAGCGGTGATCGCCGAAGTATCGACTCAACTATCAGAGGTAGTTGGCGTCATCG
AGCGCCATCTCGAACCGACGTTGCTGGCCGTACATTTGTACGGCTCCGCAGTGGATGGCGGCCTGAAGCC
ACACAGTGATATTGATTTGCTGGTTACGGTGACCGTAAGGCTTGATGAAACAACGCGGCGAGCTTTGATC
AACGACCTTTTGGAAACTTCGGCTTCCCCTGGAGAGAGCGAGATTCTCCGCGCTGTAGAAGTCACCATTG
TTGTGCACGACGACATCATTCCGTGGCGTTATCCAGCTAAGCGCGAACTGCAATTTGGAGAATGGCAGCG
CAATGACATTCTTGCAGGTATCTTCGAGCCAGCCACGATCGACATTGATCTGGCTATCTTGCTGACAAAA
GCAAGAGAACATAGCGTTGCCTTGGTAGGTCCAGCGGCGGAGGAACTCTTTGATCCGGTTCCTGAACAGG
ATCTATTTGAGGCGCTAAATGAAACCTTAACGCTATGGAACTCGCCGCCCGACTGGGCTGGCGATGAGCG
AAATGTAGTGCTTACGTTGTCCCGCATTTGGTACAGCGCAGTAACCGGCAAAATCGCGCCGAAGGATGTC
GCTGCCGACTGGGCAATGGAGCGCCTGCCGGCCCAGTATCAGCCCGTCATACTTGAAGCTAGACAGGCTT
ATCTTGGACAAGAAGAAGATCGCTTGGCCTCGCGCGCAGATCAGTTGGAAGAATTTGTCCACTACGTGAA
AGGCGAGATCACCAAGGTAGTCGGCAAATAATGTCTAGCTAGAAATTCGTTCAAGCCGACGCCGCTTCGC
CGGCGTTAACTCAAGCGATTAGATGCACTAAGCACATAATTGCTCACAGCCAAACTATCAGGTCAAGTCT
GCTTTTATTATTTTTAAGCGTGCATAATAAGCCCTACACAAATTGGGAGATATATCATGCATGACCAAAA
TCCCTTAACGTGAGTTTTCGTTCCACTGAGCGTCAGACCCCGTAGAAAAGATCAAAGGATCTTCTTGAGA
TCCTTTTTTTCTGCGCGTAATCTGCTGCTTGCAAACAAAAAAACCACCGCTACCAGCGGTGGTTTGTTTG
CCGGATCAAGAGCTACCAACTCTTTTTCCGAAGGTAACTGGCTTCAGCAGAGCGCAGATACCAAATACTG
TCCTTCTAGTGTAGCCGTAGTTAGGCCACCACTTCAAGAACTCTGTAGCACCGCCTACATACCTCGCTCT
GCTAATCCTGTTACCAGTGGCTGCTGCCAGTGGCGATAAGTCGTGTCTTACCGGGTTGGACTCAAGACGA
TAGTTACCGGATAAGGCGCAGCGGTCGGGCTGAACGGGGGGTTCGTGCACACAGCCCAGCTTGGAGCGAA
CGACCTACACCGAACTGAGATACCTACAGCGTGAGCTATGAGAAAGCGCCACGCTTCCCGAAGGGAGAAA
GGCGGACAGGTATCCGGTAAGCGGCAGGGTCGGAACAGGAGAGCGCACGAGGGAGCTTCCAGGGGGAAAC
GCCTGGTATCTTTATAGTCCTGTCGGGTTTCGCCACCTCTGACTTGAGCGTCGATTTTTGTGATGCTCGT
CAGGGGGGCGGAGCCTATGGAAAAACGCCAGCAACGCGGCCTTTTTACGGTTCCTGGCCTTTTGCTGGCC
TTTTGCTCACATGTTCTTTCCTGCGTTATCCCCTGATTCTGTGGATAACCGTATTACCGCCTTTGAGTGA
GCTGATACCGCTCGCCGCAGCCGAACGACCGAGCGCAGCGAGTCAGTGAGCGAGGAAGCGGAAGAGCGCC
TGATGCGGTATTTTCTCCTTACGCATCTGTGCGGTATTTCACACCGCATATGGTGCACTCTCAGTACAAT
CTGCTCTGATGCCGCATAGTTAAGCCAGTATACACTCCGCTATCGCTACGTGACTGGGTCATGGCTGCGC
CCCGACACCCGCCAACACCCGCTGACGCGCCCTGACGGGCTTGTCTGCTCCCGGCATCCGCTTACAGACA
AGCTGTGACCGTCTCCGGGAGCTGCATGTGTCAGAGGTTTTCACCGTCATCACCGAAACGCGCGAGGCAG
GGTGCCTTGATGTGGGCGCCGGCGGTCGAGTGGCGACGGCGCGGCTTGTCCGCGCCCTGGTAGATTGCCT
GGCCGTAGGCCAGCCATTTTTGAGCGGCCAGCGGCCGCGATAGGCCGACGCGAAGCGGCGGGGCGTAGGG
AGCGCAGCGACCGAAGGGTAGGCGCTTTTTGCAGCTCTTCGGCTGTGCGCTGGCCAGACAGTTATGCACA
GGCCAGGCGGGTTTTAAGAGTTTTAATAAGTTTTAAAGAGTTTTAGGCGGAAAAATCGCCTTTTTTCTCT
TTTATATCAGTCACTTACATGTGTGACCGGTTCCCAATGTACGGCTTTGGGTTCCCAATGTACGGGTTCC
GGTTCCCAATGTACGGCTTTGGGTTCCCAATGTACGTGCTATCCACAGGAAAGAGACCTTTTCGACCTTT
TTCCCCTGCTAGGGCAATTTGCCCTAGCATCTGCTCCGTACATTAGGAACCGGCGGATGCTTCGCCCTCG
ATCAGGTTGCGGTAGCGCATGACTAGGATCGGGCCAGCCTGCCCCGCCTCCTCCTTCAAATCGTACTCCG
GCAGGTCATTTGACCCGATCAGCTTGCGCACGGTGAAACAGAACTTCTTGAACTCTCCGGCGCTGCCACT
GCGTTCGTAGATCGTCTTGAACAACCATCTGGCTTCTGCCTTGCCTGCGGCGCGGCGTGCCAGGCGGTAG
AGAAAACGGCCGATGCCGGGATCGATCAAAAAGTAATCGGGGTGAACCGTCAGCACGTCCGGGTTCTTGC
CTTCTGTGATCTCGCGGTACATCCAATCAGCTAGCTCGATCTCGATGTACTCCGGCCGCCCGGTTTCGCT
CTTTACGATCTTGTAGCGGCTAATCAAGGCTTCACCCTCGGATACCGTCACCAGGCGGCCGTTCTTGGCC
TTCTTCGTACGCTGCATGGCAACGTGCGTGGTGTTTAACCGAATGCAGGTTTCTACCAGGTCGTCTTTCT
GCTTTCCGCCATCGGCTCGCCGGCAGAACTTGAGTACGTCCGCAACGTGTGGACGGAACACGCGGCCGGG
CTTGTCTCCCTTCCCTTCCCGGTATCGGTTCATGGATTCGGTTAGATGGGAAACCGCCATCAGTACCAGG
TCGTAATCCCACACACTGGCCATGCCGGCCGGCCCTGCGGAAACCTCTACGTGCCCGTCTGGAAGCTCGT
AGCGGATCACCTCGCCAGCTCGTCGGTCACGCTTCGACAGACGGAAAACGGCCACGTCCATGATGCTGCG
ACTATCGCGGGTGCCCACGTCATAGAGCATCGGAACGAAAAAATCTGGTTGCTCGTCGCCCTTGGGCGGC
TTCCTAATCGACGGCGCACCGGCTGCCGGCGGTTGCCGGGATTCTTTGCGGATTCGATCAGCGGCCGCTT
GCCACGATTCACCGGGGCGTGCTTCTGCCTCGATGCGTTGCCGCTGGGCGGCCTGCGCGGCCTTCAACTT
CTCCACCAGGTCATCACCCAGCGCCGCGCCGATTTGTACCGGGCCGGATGGTTTGCGACCGTCACGCCGA
TTCCTCGGGCTTGGGGGTTCCAGTGCCATTGCAGGGCCGGCAGACAACCCAGCCGCTTACGCCTGGCCAA
CCGCCCGTTCCTCCACACATGGGGCATTCCACGGCGTCGGTGCCTGGTTGTTCTTGATTTTCCATGCCGC
CTCCTTTAGCCGCTAAAATTCATCTACTCATTTATTCATTTGCTCATTTACTCTGGTAGCTGCGCGATGT
ATTCAGATAGCAGCTCGGTAATGGTCTTGCCTTGGCGTACCGCGTACATCTTCAGCTTGGTGTGATCCTC
CGCCGGCAACTGAAAGTTGACCCGCTTCATGGCTGGCGTGTCTGCCAGGCTGGCCAACGTTGCAGCCTTG
CTGCTGCGTGCGCTCGGACGGCCGGCACTTAGCGTGTTTGTGCTTTTGCTCATTTTCTCTTTACCTCATT
AACTCAAATGAGTTTTGATTTAATTTCAGCGGCCAGCGCCTGGACCTCGCGGGCAGCGTCGCCCTCGGGT
TCTGATTCAAGAACGGTTGTGCCGGCGGCGGCAGTGCCTGGGTAGCTCACGCGCTGCGTGATACGGGACT
CAAGAATGGGCAGCTCGTACCCGGCCAGCGCCTCGGCAACCTCACCGCCGATGCGCGTGCCTTTGATCGC
CCGCGACACGACAAAGGCCGCTTGTAGCCTTCCATCCGTGACCTCAATGCGCTGCTTAACCAGCTCCACC
AGGTCGGCGGTGGCCCATATGTCGTAAGGGCTTGGCTGCACCGGAATCAGCACGAAGTCGGCTGCCTTGA
TCGCGGACACAGCCAAGTCCGCCGCCTGGGGCGCTCCGTCGATCACTACGAAGTCGCGCCGGCCGATGGC
CTTCACGTCGCGGTCAATCGTCGGGCGGTCGATGCCGACAACGGTTAGCGGTTGATCTTCCCGCACGGCC
GCCCAATCGCGGGCACTGCCCTGGGGATCGGAATCGACTAACAGAACATCGGCCCCGGCGAGTTGCAGGG
CGCGGGCTAGATGGGTTGCGATGGTCGTCTTGCCTGACCCGCCTTTCTGGTTAAGTACAGCGATAACCTT
CATGCGTTCCCCTTGCGTATTTGTTTATTTACTCATCGCATCATATACGCAGCGACCGCATGACGCAAGC
TGTTTTACTCAAATACACATCACCTTTTTAGACGGCGGCGCTCGGTTTCTTCAGCGGCCAAGCTGGCCGG
CCAGGCCGCCAGCTTGGCATCAGACAAACCGGCCAGGATTTCATGCAGCCGCACGGTTGAGACGTGCGCG
GGCGGCTCGAACACGTACCCGGCCGCGATCATCTCCGCCTCGATCTCTTCGGTAATGAAAAACGGTTCGT
CCTGGCCGTCCTGGTGCGGTTTCATGCTTGTTCCTCTTGGCGTTCATTCTCGGCGGCCGCCAGGGCGTCG
GCCTCGGTCAATGCGTCCTCACGGAAGGCACCGCGCCGCCTGGCCTCGGTGGGCGTCACTTCCTCGCTGC
GCTCAAGTGCGCGGTACAGGGTCGAGCGATGCACGCCAAGCAGTGCAGCCGCCTCTTTCACGGTGCGGCC
TTCCTGGTCGATCAGCTCGCGGGCGTGCGCGATCTGTGCCGGGGTGAGGGTAGGGCGGGGGCCAAACTTC
ACGCCTCGGGCCTTGGCGGCCTCGCGCCCGCTCCGGGTGCGGTCGATGATTAGGGAACGCTCGAACTCGG
CAATGCCGGCGAACACGGTCAACACCATGCGGCCGGCCGGCGTGGTGGTGTCGGCCCACGGCTCTGCCAG
GCTACGCAGGCCCGCGCCGGCCTCCTGGATGCGCTCGGCAATGTCCAGTAGGTCGCGGGTGCTGCGGGCC
AGGCGGTCTAGCCTGGTCACTGTCACAACGTCGCCAGGGCGTAGGTGGTCAAGCATCCTGGCCAGCTCCG
GGCGGTCGCGCCTGGTGCCGGTGATCTTCTCGGAAAACAGCTTGGTGCAGCCGGCCGCGTGCAGTTCGGC
CCGTTGGTTGGTCAAGTCCTGGTCGTCGGTGCTGACGCGGGCATAGCCCAGCAGGCCAGCGGCGGCGCTC
TTGTTCATGGCGTAATGTCTCCGGTTCTAGTCGCAAGTATTCTACTTTATGCGACTAAAACACGCGACAA
GAAAACGCCAGGAAAAGGGCAGGGCGGCAGCCTGTCGCGTAACTTAGGACTTGTGCGACATGTCGTTTTC
AGAAGACGGCTGCACTGAACGTCAGAAGCCGACTGCACTATAGCAGCGGAGGGGTTGGATCAAAGTACTT
TGATCCCGAGGGGAACCCTGTGGTTGGCATGCACATACAAATGGACGAACGGATAAACCTTTTCACGCCC
TTTTAAATATCCGTTATTCTAATAAACGCTCTTTTCTCTTAGGTTTACCCGCCAATATATCCTGTCAAAC
ACTGATAGTTTAAACTGAAGGCGGGAAACGACAATCTGATCCAAGCTCAAGCTAAGCTTGGGCCCGAGCG
GATAACAATTTCACACAGGAAACAGCTATGACCATGATTACGCCAAGCTATCAACTTTGTATAGAAAAGT
TGGAGAGAGGGAGATGTGTTTTTAAGGAGCTATAGAAGGATACAATACCGCTTCTTTGATTGGTATTCTA
ACTCAATGCGTTGCTTAAGAGTTGGTTAATCTATTTGAAATGTTGCGATTATAGTAGATCTTGTGCTCCC
ATCTTTAATATATCTTTTACACTTACTCCTTAGTTATACAAACATTAAACATCATAACTTCTAAGGTAAT
TGATACGTGCCAAATTTTCTAAACTCCATTAAATTTGGTTTGAAAGAAATTTCATGAAATTCCTCTAGTT
CGTTATAAATATTAGATAATTAGGTTTTGAGTAGCATTGTAGCTACCATGACCTATTTCCATTACATTTG
TAGGTTTAAAAGATCAAAGATGACTTGGGGTATCAATTAACGAGTGAGCATATATGCGAGCAAGGAAAGA
GATAAGTCAGAGTGTTTAAGGAAAGCAAGGCAAGAAAATTCACTTAGGGAGCCAAAACAAGGTCAATACT
CGATTACATCTCTAATTTAAGCTTGAGAACTTGATATATTCGAGACTCCTCAAGTATTTGTACTCCAAGT
GTCAATACTCGATTACATCTCTAATTTTCCAAATAAAGAAACTCGTAAGAAACAAACATTATTTATGTGT
AAACTTTCTGCATGGAGACAACTCAATTATAACGAAGCCCGGAAGAGGAACTATATATACTGTTTCTATT
TCCCTTTGACACGGTCCACACTATATTGCATACTTGTTTACTGCCAAATAAAAACAAGTATGTCCACGTG
GTTAAATAAAAACAAAAGAAAACTTTCTTTTTGTTCAAGTGATAGAAAGTTTCTTTACATTAATATAAAA
TAATATAAGTGTATTCCAAAAAGGTAAAAAAAAAAATAATAAGTTGTGGAAATTCAACCTCGTCTTAGTA
AAAAGCCGACCAAATCCGGTAGCCGTTTATAATAGCAAACAAATATTCTATTATTGTTGTGACGATAAAA
TCAATACACCCACACATGACAACTATATATAGCCTAAGTTGATATGCACAATTCATCAAATCAAATCAAA
ACAATTACATTTGCTAACTTGCTATTCCTTTGATTGAGATTTTATTCTAGGAAATAAAATTTTGACACTC
ATTTTTTTAAAGTTAATTTCTACATTTAGAGAGAAATATTTTCCAAAATCAAATTTTGATCAAGCAAGTT
TGTACAAAAAAGCAGGCTTCATGGAGGAATTCTTAGATAAGTTGCCGCAGATGGATCTGATGCGTTCGGA
GAAGATGACGCTTGTTCAGCTTATCATCCCTGTTGAATCCGCTCATCGTTCCATCACTTATCTCGGCGAG
CTCGGACTCTTGCAGTTTCGCGACTTAAATGCTGATAAGAGTCCCTTTCAACGGACATTTGCAAATCAGG
TAAAACGATGTGGTGAGATGTCAAGAAAGCTGCGGTTTTTTAAAGATCAAATTGACAAAGCTGGTCTAAG
ATGTTCACCACGCCTTGAAATAGAACCAGATATTGCACTTGGAGATTTAGAGAGACAACTTGCTGATCAC
GAGCATGAAGTACTTGAAATGAATTCAAACAGTGAAAAGCTTCGGCAGACATATAACGAACTTCTAGAAT
TCAAGATAGTTCTTGAAAAGGCAAGTGGTTTCCTTGTCTCAAGTAATACTCATGCAATTGGAGAAGAAAT
TGAACTACATGAAAGCACCTACTCGAATAACGGTTTTATTGAGACTGCCTCTTTACTTGAGCAGGAAATG
AATCCTGGACACTCTAATCAATCAGGATTGAGATTTATTAGTGGAATCATCAACAAAGACAAACTTCTTA
AGTTTGAAAGAATGTTGTTTCGTGCAACACGAGGCAATATGCTTTTCAACCAAACAACCTCTGATGAGGA
AATCATGGATCCTTCAACATCAGAAATGGTGGAGAAAGTTGTATTTGTGGTATTCTTCTCTGGGGAGCAA
GCAAGAACAAAAATATTGAAAATATGTGAAGCATTTGGTGCAAATTGCTATCCTGTCCCCGAGGATACAA
CTAAGCAGAGGCAGCTTACTAGAGAAGTTTTATCCCGACTCTCTGATCTGGAAGCCACATTAGATGCTGG
AACTCGCCATCGGAATAATGCCCTTAATTCTGTTGGCTATAGCTTAACTAACTGGATCACCACGGTTCGG
AGAGAAAAAGCTGTTTATGATACTCTGAATATGCTAAATTTTGATGTAACCAAGAAATGCCTTGTTGGCG
AAGGTTGGTGCCCCACATTTGCTAAGACCCAGATTCATGAGGTCCTGCAGCGAGCAACTTTCGACAGCAG
TTCACAGGTGGGCGTTATATTTCATGTAATGCAAGCAGTAGAATCACCTCCCACCTATTTCAGAACGAAC
AAACTTACAAATGCCTTCCAGGAGATTATTGATGCTTACGGTGTTGCGAGATATCAAGAGGCAAACCCTG
CTGTTTATTCAGTTGTCACATATCCCTTTTTGTTTGCTGTTATGTTTGGTGATTGGGGTCATGGTCTATG
CTTGCTGCTAGGAGCGTTGTATCTTCTTGCTCGTGAAAGAAAGTTGAGTACGCAGAAACTTGGAAGCTTT
ATGGAGATGCTTTTTGGAGGCCGCTATGTAATCTTACTAATGGCACTTTTTTCAATATATTGTGGGCTTA
TCTACAATGAGTTCTTCTCTGTTCCTTTCCACATCTTTGGTGGTTCAGCTTACAAATGCAGAGATACAAC
TTGTAGCGATGCTTACACGGTTGGTTTAATCAAGTACCGTGATCCATACCCTTTTGGCGTAGATCCTAGT
TGGCGTGGCAGTCGTACAGAACTGCCTTACCTAAACTCTCTTAAGATGAAGATGTCTATTCTGCTGGGAA
TTGCTCAGATGAATCTGGGACTAATATTAAGTTTCTTTAATGCCCGCTTTTTCGGCTCATCATTGGACAT
AAGGTATCAGTTTATACCTCAGATGATATTTCTGAACAGCTTATTTGGTTACCTTTCACTGCTCATCATC
ATCAAGTGGTGCACTGGATCTCAAGCAGACTTGTATCATGTAATGATCTACATGTTTCTGAGTCCCACCG
AAGAACTTGGAGAAAACGAGTTGTTCTGGGGCCAGCGTCCACTTCAGATTGTGTTATTGCTTCTGGCATT
CATCGCTGTCCCATGGATGCTTTTTCCGAAACCTTTTGCCCTCAGGAAAATTCACATGGAGAGGTTTCAA
GGTCGCACGTACGGGGTTCTTGTTTCTTCTGAGGTGGATCTTGATGTAGAACCAGACTCCGCAAGAGGAG
GAGGCCATCACGAAGAAGAGTTTAACTTCAGCGAGATTTTTGTACATCAATTGATTCACTCCATAGAATT
TGTTCTAGGTTCAGTTTCTAACACAGCATCTTACCTTCGTCTTTGGGCTCTTAGTTTGGCTCATTCGGAA
TTGTCAACAGTCTTCTATGAGAAAGTTCTTCTTCTTGCCTGGGGGTATGAAAACATTTTGATCCGGTTAA
TCGGAGTAGCGGTGTTTGCGTTTGCAACGGCGTTTATACTTCTGATGATGGAAACACTAAGTGCATTTCT
CCATGCTCTGCGTCTTCACTGGGTAGAATTCATGGGGAAGTTCTTCAATGGAGATGGTTACAAGTTCAAG
CCTTTCTCTTTCGCTTTAATCGACCCAGCTTTCTTGTACAAAGTGGAAATGGTGAGCAAGGGCGAGGAGG
ATAACATGGCCATCATCAAGGAGTTCATGCGCTTCAAGGTGCACATGGAGGGCTCCGTGAACGGCCACGA
GTTCGAGATCGAGGGCGAGGGCGAGGGCCGCCCCTACGAGGGCACCCAGACCGCCAAGCTGAAGGTGACC
AAGGGTGGCCCCCTGCCCTTCGCCTGGGACATCCTGTCCCCTCAGTTCATGTACGGCTCCAAGGCCTACG
TGAAGCACCCCGCCGACATCCCCGACTACTTGAAGCTGTCCTTCCCCGAGGGCTTCAAGTGGGAGCGCGT
GATGAACTTCGAGGACGGCGGCGTGGTGACCGTGACCCAGGACTCCTCCCTGCAGGACGGCGAGTTCATC
TACAAGGTGAAGCTGCGCGGCACCAACTTCCCCTCCGACGGCCCCGTAATGCAGAAGAAGACCATGGGCT
GGGAGGCCTCCTCCGAGCGGATGTACCCCGAGGACGGCGCCCTGAAGGGCGAGATCAAGCAGAGGCTGAA
GCTGAAGGACGGCGGCCACTACGACGCTGAGGTCAAGACCACCTACAAGGCCAAGAAGCCCGTGCAGCTG
CCCGGCGCCTACAACGTCAACATCAAGTTGGACATCACCTCCCACAACGAGGACTACACCATCGTGGAAC
AGTACGAACGCGCCGAGGGCCGCCACTCCACCGGCGGCATGGACGAGCTGTACAAGTAAGCAACTTTATT
ATACATAGTTGATAATTCACTGGCCGTCGTTTTACAACGTCGTGACTGGGAAAACGATCTAACTGACTAG
CCGCGGCCATGGCGGCCGGGAGCGGCCATGCTAGAGTCCGCAAAAATCACCAGTCTCTCTCTACAAATCT
ATCTCTCTCTATTTTTCTCCAGAATAATGTGTGAGTAGTTCCCAGATAAGGGAATTAGGGTTCTTATAGG
GTTTCGCTCATGTGTTGAGCATATAAGAAACCCTTAGTATGTATTTGTATTTGTAAAATACTTCTATCAA
TAAAATTTCTAATTCCTAAAACCAAAATCCAGTGACCTGCAGGTCGACCATATGGGAGAGCTCGAATTAT
CATACATGAGAATTAAGGGAGTCACGTTATGACCCCCGCCGATGACGCGGGACAAGCCGTTTTACGTTTG
GAACTGACAGAACCGCAACGTTGAAGGAGCCACTCAGCCGCGGGTTTCTGGAGTTTAATGAGCTAAGCAC
ATACGTCAGAAACCATTATTGCGCGTTCAAAAGTCGCCTAAGGTCACTATCAGCTAGCAAATATTTCTTG
TCAAAAATGCTCCACTGACGTTCCATAAATTCCCCTCGGTATCCAATTAGAGTCTCATATTCACTCTCAA
CTCGATCGAGGCATGATTGAACAAGATGGATTGCACGCAGGTTCTCCGGCCGCTTGGGTGGAGAGGCTAT
TCGGCTATGACTGGGCACAACAGACAATCGGCTGCTCTGATGCCGCCGTGTTCCGGCTGTCAGCGCAGGG
GCGCCCGGTTCTTTTTGTCAAGACCGACCTGTCCGGTGCCCTGAATGAACTCCAAGACGAGGCAGCGCGG
CTATCGTGGCTGGCCACGACGGGCGTTCCTTGCGCAGCTGTGCTCGACGTTGTCACTGAAGCGGGAAGGG
ACTGGCTGCTATTGGGCGAAGTGCCGGGGCAGGATCTCCTGTCATCTCACCTTGCTCCTGCCGAGAAAGT
ATCCATCATGGCTGATGCAATGCGGCGGCTGCATACGCTTGATCCGGCTACCTGCCCATTCGACCACCAA
GCGAAACATCGCATCGAGCGAGCACGTACTCGGATGGAAGCCGGTCTTGTCGATCAGGATGATCTGGACG
AAGAGCATCAGGGGCTCGCGCCAGCCGAACTGTTCGCCAGGCTCAAGGCGCGGATGCCCGACGGCGAGGA
TCTCGTCGTGACCCACGGCGATGCCTGCTTGCCGAATATCATGGTGGAAAATGGCCGCTTTTCTGGATTC
ATCGACTGTGGCCGGCTGGGTGTGGCGGACCGCTATCAGGACATAGCGTTGGCTACCCGTGATATTGCTG
AAGAGCTTGGCGGCGAATGGGCTGACCGCTTCCTCGTGCTTTACGGTATCGCCGCTCCCGATTCGCAGCG
CATCGCCTTCTATCGCCTTCTTGACGAGTTCTTCTGAGCGGGACTCTGGGGTTCGGACTCTAGCTAGAGT
CAAGCAGATCGTTCAAACATTTGGCAATAAAGTTTCTTAAGATTGAATCCTGTTGCCGGTCTTGCGATGA
TTATCATATAATTTCTGTTGAATTACGTTAAGCATGTAATAATTAACATGTAATGCATGACGTTATTTAT
GAGATGGGTTTTTATGATTAGAGTCCCGCAATTATACATTTAATACGCGATAGAAAACAAAATATAGCGC
GCAAACTAGGATAAATTATCGCGCGCGGTGTCATCTATGTTACTAGATCGACCGGCATGCAAGCTGATAA
TTCAATTCGGCGTTAATTCAGTACATTAAAAACGTCCGCAATGTGTTATTAAGTTGTCTAAGCGTCAATT
TGTTTACACCACAATATATCCTGCCACCAGCCAGCCAACAGCTCCCCGACCGGCAGCTCGGCACAAAATC
ACCACTCGATACAGGCAGCCCATCAGTCCGGGACGGCGTCAGCGGGAGAGCCGTTGTAAGGCGGCAGACT
TTGCTCATGTTACCGATGCTATTCGGAAGAACGGCAACTAAGCTGCCGGGTTTGAAACACGGATGATCTC
GCGGAGGGTAGCATGTTGATTGTAACGATGACAGAGCGTTGCTGCCTGTGATCA
