>Addgene plasmid #61179 | pCMB-TGNVHAr | addgene partial sequence | sequence record 110365 | Mombaerts mRFPup 5'-GTGGCCGTTCACGGAGCCCTCCATG-3'
TTGGAGATGGCCATGTTATCCTCCTCGCCCTTGCTCACCATTTCCACTTTGTACAAGAAAGCTGGGTCGA
TTAAAGCGAAAGAGAAAGGCTTGAACTTGTAACCATCTCCATTGAAGAACTTCCCCATGAATTCTACCCA
GTGAAGACGCAGAGCATGGAGAAATGCACTTAGTGTTTCCATCATCAGAAGTATAAACGCCGTTGCAAAC
GCAAACACCGCTACTCCGATTAACCGGATCAAAATGTTTTCATACCCCCAGGCAAGAAGAAGAACTTTCT
CATAGAAGACTGTTGACAATTCCGAATGAGCCAAACTAAGAGCCCAAAGACGAAGGTAAGATGCTGTGTT
AGAAACTGAACCTAGAACAAATTCTATGGAGTGAATCAATTGATGTACAAAAATCTCGCTGAAGTTAAAC
TCTTCTTCGTGATGGCCTCCTCCTCTTGCGGAGTCTGGTTCTACATCAAGATCCACCTCAGAAGAAACAA
GAACCCCGTACGTGCGACCTTGAAACCTCTCCATGTGAATTTTCCTGAGGGCAAAAGGTTTCGGAAAAAG
CATCCATGGGACAGCGATGAATGCCAGAAGCAATAACACAATCTGAAGTGGACGCTGGCCCCAGAACAAC
TCGTTTTCTCCAAGTTCTTCGGTGGGACTCAGAAACATGTAGATCATTACATGATACAAGTCTGCTTGAG
ATCCAGTGCACCACTTGATGATGATGAGCAGTGAAAGGTAACCAAATAAGCTGTTCAGAAATATCATCTG
AGGTATAAACTGATACCTTATGTCCAATGATGAGCCGAAAAAGCGGGCATTAAAGAAACTTAATATTAGT
CCCAGATTCATCTGAGCAATTCCCAGCAGAATAGACATCTTCAT
