>Addgene plasmid #61179 | pCMB-TGNVHAr | addgene partial sequence | sequence record 110366 | M13-F20 5'-TGTAAAACGACGGCCAGT-3'
TGCTTACTTGTACAGCTCGTCCATGCCGCCGGTGGAGTGGCGGCCCTCGGCGCGTTCGTACTGTTCCACG
ATGGTGTAGTCCTCGTTGTGGGAGGTGATGTCCAACTTGATGTTGACGTTGTAGGCGCCGGGCAGCTGCA
CGGGCTTCTTGGCCTTGTAGGTGGTCTTGACCTCAGCGTCGTAGTGGCCGCCGTCCTTCAGCTTCAGCCT
CTGCTTGATCTCGCCCTTCAGGGCGCCGTCCTCGGGGTACATCCGCTCGGAGGAGGCCTCCCAGCCCATG
GTCTTCTTCTGCATTACGGGGCCGTCGGAGGGGAAGTTGGTGCCGCGCAGCTTCACCTTGTAGATGAACT
CGCCGTCCTGCAGGGAGGAGTCCTGGGTCACGGTCACCACGCCGCCGTCCTCGAAGTTCATCACGCGCTC
CCACTTGAAGCCCTCGGGGAAGGACAGCTTCAAGTAGTCGGGGATGTCGGCGGGGTGCTTCACGTAGGCC
TTGGAGCCGTACATGAACTGAGGGGACAGGATGTCCCAGGCGAAGGGCAGGGGGCCACCCTTGGTCACCT
TCAGCTTGGCGGTCTGGGTGCCCTCGTAGGGGCGGCCCTCGCCCTCGCCCTCGATCTCGAACTCGTGGCC
GTTCACGGAGCCCTCCATGTGCACCTTGAAGCGCATGAACTCCTTGATGATGGCCATGTTATCCTCCTCG
CCCTTGCTCACCATTTCCACTTTGTACAAGAAAGCTGGGTCGATTAAAGCGAAAGAGAAAGGCTTGAACT
TGTAACCATCTCCATTGAAGAACTTCCCCATGAATTCTACC
